>Addgene plasmid #154680 | pEPYC1CB0335 | depositor full sequence | sequence record 299611 | pEPYC1CB0335 sequence 7168 bps
GCAATTGTCTTCTGCACGAAGTGGTTTAAACTATCAGTGTTTGACAGGATATATTGGCGGGTAAACCTAA
GAGAAAAGAGCGTTTATTAGAATAATCGGATATTTAAAAGGGCGTGAAAAGGTTTATCCGTTCGTCCATT
TGTATGTGCATGCCAACCACAGGGTTCCCCAGATCAGGCGCTGGCTGCTGAACCCCCAGCCGGAACTGAC
CCCACAAGGCCCTAGCGTTTGCAATGCACCAGGTCATCATTGACCCAGGCGTGTTCCACCAGGCCGCTGC
CTCGCAACTCTTCGCAGGCTTCGCCGACCTGCTCGCGCCACTTCTTCACGCGGGTGGAATCCGATCCGCA
CATGAGGCGGAAGGTTTCCAGCTTGAGCGGGTACGGCTCCCGGTGCGAGCTGAAATAGTCGAACATCCGT
CGGGCCGTCGGCGACAGCTTGCGGTACTTCTCCCATATGAATTTCGTGTAGTGGTCGCCAGCAAACAGCA
CGACGATTTCCTCGTCGATCAGGACCTGGCAACGGGACGTTTTCTTGCCACGGTCCAGGACGCGGAAGCG
GTGCAGCAGCGACACCGATTCCAGGTGCCCAACGCGGTCGGACGTGAAGCCCATCGCCGTCGCCTGTAGG
CGCGACAGGCATTCCTCGGCCTTCGTGTAATACCGGCCATTGATCGACCAGCCCAGGTCCTGGCAAAGCT
CGTAGAACGTGAAGGTGATCGGCTCGCCGATAGGGGTGCGCTTCGCGTACTCCAACACCTGCTGCCACAC
CAGTTCGTCATCGTCGGCCCGCAGCTCGACGCCGGTGTAGGTGATCTTCACGTCCTTGTTGACGTGGAAA
ATGACCTTGTTTTGCAGCGCCTCGCGCGGGATTTTCTTGTTGCGCGTGGTGAACAGGGCAGAGCGGGCCG
TGTCGTTTGGCATCGCTCGCATCGTGTCCGGCCACGGCGCAATATCGAACAAGGAAAGCTGCATTTCCTT
GATCTGCTGCTTCGTGTGTTTCAGCAACGCGGCCTGCTTGGCCTCGCTGACCTGTTTTGCCAGGTCCTCG
CCGGCGGTTTTTCGCTTCTTGGTCGTCATAGTTCCTCGCGTGTCGATGGTCATCGACTTCGCCAAACCTG
CCGCCTCCTGTTCAAGACGACGCGAACGCTCCACGGCGGCCGATGGCGCGGGCAGGGCAGGGGGAGCCAG
TTGCACGCTGTCGCGCTCGATCTTGGCCGTAGCTTGCTGGACCATCGAGCCGACGGACTGGAAGGTTTCG
CGGGGCGCACGCATGACGGTGCGGCTTGCGATGGTTTCGGCATCCTCGGCGGAAAACCCCGCGTCGATCA
GTTCTTGCCTGTATGCCTTCCGGTCAAACGTCCGATTCATTCACCCTCCTTGCGGGATTGCCCCGACTCA
CGCCGGGGCAATGTGCCCTTATTCCTGATTTGACCCGCCTGGTGCCTTGGTGTCCAGATAATCCACCTTA
TCGGCAATGAAGTCGGTCCCGTAGACCGTCTGGCCGTCCTTCTCGTACTTGGTATTCCGAATCTTGCCCT
GCACGAATACCAGCGACCCCTTGCCCAAATACTTGCCGTGGGCCTCGGCCTGAGAGCCAAAACACTTGAT
GCGGAAGAAGTCGGTGCGCTCCTGCTTGTCGCCGGCATCGTTGCGCCACATCTAGGATCTGCCAGGAACC
GTAAAAAGGCCGCGTTGCTGGCGTTTTTCCATAGGCTCCGCCCCCCTGACGAGCATCACAAAAATCGACG
CTCAAGTCAGAGGTGGCGAAACCCGACAGGACTATAAAGATACCAGGCGTTTCCCCCTGGAAGCTCCCTC
GTGCGCTCTCCTGTTCCGACCCTGCCGCTTACCGGATACCTGTCCGCCTTTCTCCCTTCGGGAAGCGTGG
CGCTTTCTCATAGCTCACGCTGTAGGTATCTCAGTTCGGTGTAGGTCGTTCGCTCCAAGCTGGGCTGTGT
GCACGAACCCCCCGTTCAGCCCGACCGCTGCGCCTTATCCGGTAACTATCGTCTTGAGTCCAACCCGGTA
AGACACGACTTATCGCCACTGGCAGCAGCCACTGGTAACAGGATTAGCAGAGCGAGGTATGTAGGCGGTG
CTACAGAGTTCTTGAAGTGGTGGCCTAACTACGGCTACACTAGAAGAACAGTATTTGGTATCTGCGCTCT
GCTGAAGCCAGTTACCTTCGGAAAAAGAGTTGGTAGCTCTTGATCCGGCAAACAAACCACCGCTGGTAGC
GGTGGTTTTTTTGTTTGCAAGCAGCAGATTACGCGCAGAAAAAAAGGATCTCAAGAAGATCCTTTGATCT
TTTCTACGGGGTCTGACGCTCAGTGGAACGAAAACTCACGTTAAGGGATTTTGGTCATGAGATTATCAAA
AAGGATCTTCACCTAGATCCTTTTAAATTAAAAATGAAGTTTTAAATCAATCTAAAGTATATATGAGTAA
ACTTGGTCTGACAGTTACCAATGCTTAATCAGTGAGGCACCTATCTCAGCGATCTGTCTATTTCGTTCAT
CCATAGTTGCCTGACTCCCCGTCGTGTAGATAACTACGATACGGGAGGGCTTACCATCTGGCCCCAGTGC
TGCAATGATACCGCGAGAACCACGCTCACCGGCTCCAGATTTATCAGCAATAAACCAGCCAGCCGGAAGG
GCCGAGCGCAGAAGTGGTCCTGCAACTTTATCCGCCTCCATCCAGTCTATTAATTGTTGCCGGGAAGCTA
GAGTAAGTAGTTCGCCAGTTAATAGTTTGCGCAACGTTGTTGCCATTGCTACAGGCATCGTGGTGTCACG
CTCGTCGTTTGGTATGGCTTCATTCAGCTCCGGTTCCCAACGATCAAGGCGAGTTACATGATCCCCCATG
TTGTGCAAAAAAGCGGTTAGCTCCTTCGGTCCTCCGATCGTTGTCAGAAGTAAGTTGGCCGCAGTGTTAT
CACTCATGGTTATGGCAGCACTGCATAATTCTCTTACTGTCATGCCATCCGTAAGATGCTTTTCTGTGAC
TGGTGAGTACTCAACCAAGTCATTCTGAGAATAGTGTATGCGGCGACCGAGTTGCTCTTGCCCGGCGTCA
ATACGGGATAATACCGCGCCACATAGCAGAACTTTAAAAGTGCTCATCATTGGAAAACGTTCTTCGGGGC
GAAAACTCTCAAGGATCTTACCGCTGTTGAGATCCAGTTCGATGTAACCCACTCGTGCACCCAACTGATC
TTCAGCATCTTTTACTTTCACCAGCGTTTCTGGGTGAGCAAAAACAGGAAGGCAAAATGCCGCAAAAAAG
GGAATAAGGGCGACACGGAAATGTTGAATACTCATACTCTTCCTTTTTCAATATTATTGAAGCATTTATC
AAGGTTATTGTCTCATGAGCGGATACATATTTGAATGTATTTAGAAAAATAAACAAATAGGGGTTCCGCG
CACGAATTGGCCAGCGCTGCCATTTTTGGGGTGAGGCCGTTCGCGGCCGAGGGGCGCAGCCCCTGGGGGG
ATGGGAGGCCCGCGTTAGCGGGCCGGGAGGGTTCGAGAAGGGGGGGCACCCCCCTTCGGCGTGCGCGGTC
ACGCGCACAGGGCGCAGCCCTGGTTAAAAACAAGGTTTATAAATATTGGTTTAAAAGCAGGTTAAAAGAC
AGGTTAGCGGTGGCCGAAAAACGGGCGGAAACCCTTGCAAATGCTGGATTTTCTGCCTGTGGACAGCCCC
TCAAATGTCAATAGGTGCGCCCCTCATCTGTCAGCACTCTGCCCCTCAAGTGTCAAGGATCGCGCCCCTC
ATCTGTCAGTAGTCGCGCCCCTCAAGTGTCAATACCGCAGGGCACTTATCCCCAGGCTTGTCCACATCAT
CTGTGGGAAACTCGCGTAAAATCAGGCGTTTTCGCCGATTTGCGAGGCTGGCCAGCTCCACGTCGCCGGC
CGAAATCGAGCCTGCCCCTCATCTGTCAACGCCGCGCCGGGTGAGTCGGCCCCTCAAGTGTCAACGTCCG
CCCCTCATCTGTCAGTGAGGGCCAAGTTTTCCGCGAGGTATCCACAACGCCGGCGGCCGCGGTGTCTCGC
ACACGGCTTCGACGGCGTTTCTGGCGCGTTTGCAGGGCCATAGACGGCCGCCAGCCCAGCGGCGAGGGCA
ACCAGCCCGGTGAGCGTCGCAAAGGAGATCCTGATCTGACTGATGGGCTGCCTGTATCGAGTGGTGATTT
TGTGCCGAGCTGCCGGTCGGGGAGCTGTTGGCTGGCTGGTGGCAGGATATATTGTGGTGTAAACAAATTG
ACGCTTAGACAACTTAATAACACATTGCGGACGTTTTTAATGTACTGGGGTGGATGCAGTGGGCCCCACT
CTGTGAAGACAATGCCGAATTCGGATCCGGAGAGCGGAGAATTAAGGGAGTCACGTTATGACCCCCGCCG
ATGACGCGGGACAAGCCGTTTTACGTTTGGAACTGACAGAACCGCAACGTTGAAGGAGCCACTCAGCCGC
GGGTTTCTGGAGTTTAATGAGCTAAGCACATACGTCAGAAACCATTATTGCGCGTTCAAAAGTCGCCTAA
GGTCACTATCAGCTAGCAAAAATGCTCCACTGACGTTCCATAAATTCCCCTCGGTATCCAATTAGAGTCT
CATATTCACTCTCATACTGTATTTTTACAACAATTACCAACAACAACAAACAACAAACAACATTACAATT
ACTATTTACAATTACAATGGAGGACGCCAAAAACATAAAGAAAGGCCCGGCGCCATTCTATCCGCTGGAA
GATGGAACCGCTGGAGAGCAACTGCATAAGGCTATGAAGAGATACGCCCTGGTTCCTGGAACAATTGCTT
TTACAGATGCACATATCGAGGTGGACATCACTTACGCTGAGTACTTCGAAATGTCCGTTCGGTTGGCAGA
AGCTATGAAACGATATGGGCTGAATACAAATCACAGAATCGTCGTATGCAGTGAAAACTCTCTTCAATTC
TTTATGCCGGTGTTGGGCGCGTTATTTATCGGAGTTGCAGTTGCGCCCGCGAACGACATTTATAATGAAC
GTGAATTGCTCAACAGTATGGGCATTTCGCAGCCTACCGTGGTGTTCGTTTCCAAAAAGGGGTTGCAAAA
AATTTTGAACGTGCAAAAAAAGCTCCCAATCATCCAAAAAATTATTATCATGGATTCTAAAACGGATTAC
CAGGGATTTCAGTCGATGTACACGTTCGTCACATCTCATCTACCTCCCGGTTTTAATGAATACGATTTTG
TGCCAGAGTCCTTCGATAGGGACAAGACAATTGCACTGATCATGAACTCCTCTGGATCTACTGGTCTGCC
TAAAGGTGTCGCTCTGCCTCATAGAACTGCCTGCGTGAGATTCTCGCATGCCAGAGATCCTATTTTTGGC
AATCAAATCATTCCGGATACTGCGATTTTAAGTGTTGTTCCATTCCATCACGGTTTTGGAATGTTTACTA
CACTCGGATATTTGATATGTGGATTTCGAGTCGTCTTAATGTATAGATTTGAAGAAGAACTGTTTCTGAG
GAGCCTTCAGGATTACAAGATTCAAAGTGCGCTGCTGGTGCCAACCCTATTCTCCTTCTTCGCCAAAAGC
ACTCTGATTGACAAATACGATTTATCTAATTTACACGAAATTGCTTCTGGTGGCGCTCCCCTCTCTAAGG
AAGTCGGGGAAGCGGTTGCCAAGAGGTTCCATCTGCCAGGTATCAGGCAAGGATATGGGCTCACTGAGAC
TACATCAGCTATTCTGATTACACCCGAGGGGGATGATAAACCGGGCGCGGTCGGTAAAGTTGTTCCATTT
TTTGAAGCGAAGGTTGTGGATCTGGATACCGGGAAAACGCTGGGCGTTAATCAAAGAGGCGAACTGTGTG
TGAGAGGTCCTATGATTATGTCCGGTTATGTAAACAATCCGGAAGCGACCAACGCCTTGATTGACAAGGA
TGGATGGCTACATTCTGGAGACATAGCTTACTGGGACGAGGACGAACACTTCTTCATCGTTGACCGCCTG
AAGTCTCTGATTAAGTACAAAGGCTATCAGGTGGCTCCCGCTGAATTGGAATCCATCTTGCTCCAACACC
CCAACATCTTCGACGCAGGTGTCGCAGGTCTGCCCGACGATGACGCCGGTGAACTTCCCGCCGCCGTTGT
TGTTTTGGAGCACGGAAAGACGATGACGGAAAAAGAGATCGTGGATTACGTCGCCAGTCAAGTAACAACC
GCGAAAAAGTTGCGCGGAGGAGTTGTGTTTGTGGACGAAGTACCGAAAGGTCTTACCGGAAAACTCGACG
CAAGAAAAATCAGAGAGATCCTCATAAAGGCCAAGAAGGGCGGAAAGATCGCCGTGGGTTCGGATTATAA
GGACCATGACGGAGACTATAAGGACCATGACCTCGACGCTGCAGCAGCGGATTATAAGGACGATGACGAT
AAGTGAGCTTGTCCTGCTTTAATGAGATATGCGAGAAGCCTATGATCGCATGATATTTGCTTTCAATTCT
GTTGTGCACGTTGTAAAAAACCTGAGCATGTGTAGCTCAGATCCTTACCGCCGGTTTCGGTTCATTCTAA
TGAATATATCACCCGTTACTATCGTATTTTTATGAATAATATTCTCCGTTCAATTTACTGATTGTACCCT
ACTACTTATATGTACAATATTAAAATGAAAACAATATATTGTGCTGAATAGGTTTATAGCGACATCTATG
ATAGAGCGCCACAATAACAAACAATTGCGTTTTATTATTACAAATCCAATTTTAAAAAAAGCGGCAGAAC
CGGTCAAACCTAAAAGACTGATTACATAAATCTTATTCAAATTTCAAAAGTGCCCCAGGGGCTAGTATCT
ACGACACACCGAGCGGCGAACTAATAACGCTCACTGAAGGGAACTCCGGTTCCCCGCCGGCGCGCATGGG
TGAGATTCCTTGAAGTTGAGTATTGGCCGTCCGCTCTACCGAAAGTTACGGGCACCATTCAACCCGGTCC
AGCACGGCGGCCGGGTAACCGACTTGCTGCCCCGAGAATTATGCAGCATTTTTTTGGTGTATGTGGGCCC
CAAATGAAGTGCAGGTCAAACCTTGACAGTGACGACAAATCGTTGGGCGGGTCCAGGGCGAATTTTGCGA
CAACATGTCGAGGCTCAGCAGGACCGCT
Features (pLannotate 1.2.2; 11 found; start..end, strand, type, name):
     42..66      +  misc_feature   RB T-DNA repeat: right border repeat from nopaline C58 T-DNA
    178..198     -  CDS            TetR (fragment): tetracycline resistance regulatory protein; tetR
    225..1370    -  CDS            trfA: TRFA_ECOLX - Experimental evidence at protein level: Swiss-Prot protein existence level 1. Also involved in plasmid copy number control, promoting intermolecular coupling of protein bound iterons at oriV, which inhibits replication initiation. From Escherichia coli.
   1706..2294    -  rep_origin     ori: high-copy-number ColE1/pMB1/pBR322/pUC origin of replication
   2465..3325    -  CDS            AmpR: β-lactamase; bla; confers resistance to ampicillin, carbenicillin, and related antibiotics
   3326..3430    -  promoter       AmpR promoter: bla
   3517..4148    -  rep_origin     oriV: incP origin of replication
   4240..4264    +  misc_feature   LB T-DNA repeat: left border repeat from nopaline C58 T-DNA
   4650..4705    +  misc_feature   TMV Ω: translational enhancer from the tobacco mosaic virus 5'-leader sequence (Gallie et al., 1988)
   4707..6356    +  CDS            luciferase: firefly luciferase; luc+; enhanced luc+ version of the luciferase gene
   6454..7161    +  terminator     OCS terminator: octopine synthase terminator
