[The description below was written by a language model from this plasmid's Addgene catalogue record and pLannotate feature annotations shown in this document.]
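Description:
pEPYC1CB0335 is a MoClo (Golden Gate) Level 1 plant expression construct built in the pICH47732 acceptor backbone, a binary vector of about 7.2 kb. The backbone carries a high-copy ColE1/pUC-type origin for propagation in E. coli together with the broad-host-range IncP oriV and the trfA replication initiator gene, an arrangement that normally also allows maintenance in Agrobacterium. Selection is through the β-lactamase gene (ampicillin/carbenicillin resistance) driven by its own bla promoter. Nopaline-type left and right T-DNA border repeats flank the cargo, so the cassette can be delivered to plant cells by Agrobacterium-mediated transfer as well as by direct DNA delivery. A short annotated TetR fragment appears to be a backbone remnant rather than a functional gene.

The payload is a single synthetic transcription unit assembled through BsaI sites that were destroyed during cloning. According to the record, a modified nopaline synthase promoter variant named NOS(ΔG2like+) drives the cassette. The name suggests an alteration involving a G2-like transcription factor binding site, though the record does not define the change, and the promoter itself is not picked up in the automated feature table. Downstream lie the tobacco mosaic virus Ω leader, which acts as a translational enhancer, the firefly luciferase (luc+) coding sequence, a Flag epitope tag listed in the insert name but not annotated, and the octopine synthase terminator. The construct serves as a luciferase reporter for measuring the activity of this promoter variant in plants, as part of a study on the rational design of minimal synthetic plant promoters. As a Level 1 module, it can also be combined with other transcription units in higher-level MoClo assemblies.
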