Addgene plasmid #154680: pEPYC1CB0335
Purpose: MoClo Level 1 luciferase reporter
Depositing lab: Nicola Patron. Depositing organization: Earlham Institute. Publication: Rational design of minimal synthetic promoters for plants. Cai YM, Kallam K, Tidd H, Gendarini G, Salzman A, Patron NJ. Nucleic Acids Res. 2020 Aug 28. pii: 5897334. doi: 10.1093/nar/gkaa682. PubMed 32856047.
Backbone
  Vector backbone: pICH47732
  Vector type: Synthetic Biology
Growth in bacteria
  Bacterial resistance: Ampicillin, 100 μg/mL
  Growth temperature: 37°C
  Growth strain: NEB Stable
  Copy number: High Copy
Gene/Insert
  Gene/Insert name: NOS(ΔG2like+) Firefly luciferase expression cassette [NOS(ΔG2like+)::TMV::LucF::Flag::ocsT]
  Species: Synthetic
  Cloning method: Restriction Enzyme; 5′ cloning site BsaI (destroyed during cloning); 3′ cloning site BsaI (destroyed during cloning)
Terms and licenses: Academic/Nonprofit Terms; Industry Terms: Not Available to Industry
Depositor comments: Please visit https://www.biorxiv.org/content/10.1101/2020.05.14.095406v1 for bioRxiv preprint.
How to cite: pEPYC1CB0335 was a gift from Nicola Patron (Addgene plasmid # 154680 ; http://n2t.net/addgene:154680 ; RRID:Addgene_154680)
